>Addgene plasmid #234729 | pCMV-evoCAST-evoTnsAB | addgene full sequence | sequence record 467877 | Addgene NGS Result
GAAGATCCTTTGATCTTTTCTACGGGGTCTGACACTCAGTGGAACGAAAACTCACGTTAAGGGATTTTGG
TCATGAGATTATCAAAAAGGATCTTCACCTAGATCCTTTTAAATTAAAAATGAAGTTTTAAATCAATCTA
AAGTATATATGAGTAAACTTGGTCTGACAGTTACCAATGCTTAATCAGTGAGGCACCTATCTCAGCGATC
TGTCTATTTCGTTCATCCATAGTTGCCTGACTCCCCGTCGTGTAGATAACTACGATACGGGAGGGCTTAC
CATCTGGCCCCAGTGCTGCAATGATACCGCGAGACCCACGCTCACCGGCTCCAGATTTATCAGCAATAAA
CCAGCCAGCCGGAAGGGCCGAGCGCAGAAGTGGTCCTGCAACTTTATCCGCCTCCATCCAGTCTATTAAT
TGTTGCCGGGAAGCTAGAGTAAGTAGTTCGCCAGTTAATAGTTTGCGCAACGTTGTTGCCATTGCTACAG
GCATCGTGGTGTCACGCTCGTCGTTTAGTATGGCTTCATTCAGCTCCGGTTCCCAACGATCAAGGCGAGT
TACATGATCCCCCATGTTGTGCAAAAAAGCGGTTAGCTCCTTCGGTCCTCCGATCGTTGTCAGAAGTAAG
TTGGCCGCAGTGTTATCACTCATGGTTATGGCAGCACTGCATAATTCTCTTACTGTCATGCCATCCATAA
GATGCTTTTCTGTGACTGGTGAGTACTCAACCAAGTCATTCTGAGAATAGTGTATGCGGCGACCGAGTTG
CTCTTGCCCGGCGTCAATACGGGATAATACCGCGCCACATAGCAGAACTTTAAAAGTGCTCATCATTGGA
AAACGTTCTTCGGGGCGAAAACTCTCAAGGATCTTACCGCTGTTGAGATCCAGTTCGATGTAACCCACTC
GTGCACCCAACTGATCTTCAGCATCTTTTACTTTCACCAGCGTTTCTGGGTGAGCAAAAACAGGAAGGCA
AAATGCCGCAAAAAAGGGAATAAGGGCGACACGGAAATGTTGAATACTCATACTCTTCCTTTTTCAATAT
TATTGAAGCATTTATCAGGGTTATTGTCTCATGAGCGGATACATATTTGAATGTATTTAGAAAAATAAAC
AAATAGGGGTTCCGCGCACATTTCCCCGAAAAGTGCCACCTGACGTCGACGGATCGGGAGATCGATCTCC
CGATCCCCTAGGGTCGACTCTCAGTACAATCTGCTCTGATGCCGCATAGTTAAGCCAGTATCTGCTCCCT
GCTTGTGTGTTGGAGGTCGCTGAGTAGTGCGCGAGCAAAATTTAAGCTACAACAAGGCAAGGCTTGACCG
ACAATTGCATGAAGAATCTGCTTAGGGTTAGGCGTTTTGCGCTGCTTCGCGATGTACGGGCCAGATATAC
GCGTTGACATTGATTATTGACTAGTTATTAATAGTAATCAATTACGGGGTCATTAGTTCATAGCCCATAT
ATTGAGTTCCGCGTTACATAACTTACGGTAAATGGCCCGCCTGGCTGACCGCCCAACGACCCCCGCCCAT
TGACGTCAATAATGACGTATGTTCCCATAGTAACGCCAATAGGGACTTTCCATTGACGTCAATGGGTGGA
GTATTTACGGTAAACTGCCCACTTGGCAGTACATCAAGTGTATCATATGCCAAGTACGCCCCCTATTGAC
GTCAATGACGGTAAATGGCCCGCCTGGCATTATGCCCAGTACATGACCTTATGGGACTTTCCTACTTGGC
AGTACATCTACGTATTAGTCATCGCTATTACCATGGTGATGCGGTTTTGGCAGTACATCAATGGGCGTGG
ATAGCGGTTTGACTCACGGGGATTTCCAAGTCTCCACCCCATTGACGTCAATGGGAGTTTGTTTTGGCAC
CAAAATCAACGGGACTTTCCAAAATGTCGTAACAACTCCGCCCCATTGACGCAAATGGGCGGTAGGCGTG
TACGGTGGGAGGTCTATATAAGCAGAGCTGGTTTAGTGAACCGTCAGATCCGCTAGAGATCCGCGGCCGC
TAATACGACTCACTATAGGGAGAGCCGCCACCATGTACATCAGAAACCTGAGAAAGCCTTCCCCAAACAA
GAACGTGTTCAAGTTCGCCTCCACCAAGGTGTCCAGCGTGGTGATGTGCGAGAGCAGCCTGGAGTTCGAC
GCCTGCTTTCACCACGAGTACAACGACCTTATCGAGTCTTTCGGCAGCCAACCTGAGGGCTTCAAATACG
AGTTCATGGGCAAGTCCCTGCCTTATACACCTGATGCCCTGATCAGCTACACCGATAAGACACAGAAATA
CCACGAGTACAAGACCTACTCTAAGATCGCCAGCCCTCTGTTCCGGGCTGAATTTGCCGCCAAGCGGGCC
GCTTCTCTGAAACTGGGAATCGACCTGGTCCTGGTGACCGACAGACAGATCAGAGTGAACCCTATCCTTA
ACAATCTGAAGCTGCTGCATAGATACAGCGGCGTGTACGGCATCAGCGGCGTCCAGAAGGAACTGCTGAG
CTTTATCCACAAAAGCGGCGTTATCAAGCTGAATGACATCAGCAGCCAGTTGGGGATCCCCATCGGCGAA
ACCCGGAGCTTACTGCTTGGCCTCATGCACAAGGGCCTGGTGAAGGCCGACCTGGGCTGTGATGACCTGA
CCAACAACCCCACCCTGTGGGCCACACCTGGCAGCGGCTCCGGAAAACGGACAGCCGACGGAAGCGAGTT
CGAGTCACCAAAGAAGAAGCGGAAAGTCGGATCCGGCTCTGGAGGCATGACCGATTTCTTTAACGAGTTC
GACGAGAGCCTGGTGCCCCTGAAACCTCAGACCCCAACACAGTACGTGAAGCTGGACGATGCCAACCTGA
TCCAGCGGGATCTGGACACCTTTTCCGATACATCCAAGAATCAGGCCCTGCAGAGATATAAGCTGATCTC
CACCATCGACAAGAAACTGTCCAGGGGCTGGACACAGCGCAACCTGGACCCCATCCTGGACGAGCTGTTC
AAGGGCGGCGACGTGGTGAGGCCTAATTGGCGCACAGTGGCCCGGTGGAGAAAGAAGTACATCGAGTCTA
ACGGCGATATCGCCAGCCTGGCCGACAAGAATCACAAGATGGGCAACAGGACCAATCGCATCAAGGGCGA
CGATAAGTTCTTTGATAAGGCCCTGGAGCGGTTCCTGGACGCCAAGAGACCTACAATCGCCACCGCCTAT
CAGTACTATAAGGATCTGATCGTGATCGAGAACGAGTCCATCGTGGAGGGCAAGATCCCAATCATCTCTT
ACAACGCCTTTAATAAGAGGATCAAGGCCATCCCACCTTATGCAGTAGCAGTGGCTCGCCACGGCAAGTT
CAAGGCCGACCAGTGGTTTGCATACTGCGCAGCACACGTGCCACCAACAAGAATCCTGGAGCGGGTAGAG
ATCGATCACACACCCCTGGACCTGATCCTACTGGACGATGAGCTGCTGATCCCAATCGGCAGGCCCTATC
TGACACTGCTGATCGACGTGTTCAGCGGCTGTGTGCTGGGCTTTCACCTGAGCTACAAGAGCCCTTCCTA
CGTGAGCGCTGCAAAGGCAATTACCCACGCCATCAAGCCAAAGTCCCTGGATGCCCTGAACATCGAGCTG
CAGAATGACTGGCCCTGCTTCGGCAAGTTTGAGAACCTGGTAGTGGACAATGGCGCCGAGTTCTGGTCTA
AGAACTTGGAGCACGCCTGTCAGAGCGCCGGCATCAACATCCAGTACAATCCTGTGAGGAAGCCCTGGCT
GAAGCCCTTTATCGAGCGGTTCTTCGGCGTGATGAACGAGAACTTCCTAACCGAGCTGCCTGGCAAGACC
TTTTCTAATATCCTGGAGAAGGAGGAGTATAAGCCCGAGAAGGACGCCATCATGCGGTTCAGCACATTTG
TGGAGGAGTTCCACAGATGGATCGTCGACGTGTACCACCAGAACTCTAATAGCCGGGAGACCAGAATCCC
TATCAAGAGGTGGAAGCAGGGCTTCGATGCCTATCCTCCACTGACCATGAACGAGGAGGAGGAGACAAGG
TTTTCCATGCTGATGCGCATCTCCGACTCTAGGACCCTGACACGCAATGGCTTTAAGTACCAGGAGCTGA
TGTATGATTCTACCGCCCTGGCCGACTACCGCAAGCGCTATCCACAGACAAAGGAGACCGTGAAGAAGTT
GATCAAGGTGGACCCCGACGATATCAGCAAAATCTACGTGTACCTGGAGGAGCTGGAGTCCTACCTGGAG
GTGCCTTGCACAGATCCAACCGGCTACACAGACGGCCTGAGCATCTATGAGCACAAGACCATCAAGAAGA
TCAACCGGGAAGAGATCAGAGAGAGCAAGGACTCCCTGGGCCTGGCCAAGGCAAGGATGGCCATCCACGA
GAGAGTGAAGCGGGAGCAGGAGGTATTCATCGAGTCCAAGACCAAGGCCAAGATCACAGCTGTGAAGAAG
CAGGCCCAGATCGCCGATGTGAGCAATACCGGCACATCCACCATCAAGGTGTCTGAGGAGAGCGCCGCAC
CAGTGCTGAAGCACATCTCCAACGACAATTCTGACGATTGGGACGATGACCTGGAGGCCTTTGAGTAACC
GGTCATCATCACCATCACCATTGAGTTTAAACCCGCTGATCAGCCTCGACTGTGCCTTCTAGTTGCCAGC
CATCTGTTGTTTGCCCCTCCCCCGTGCCTTCCTTGACCCTGGAAGGTGCCACTCCCACTGTCCTTTCCTA
ATAAAATGAGGAAATTGCATCGCATTGTCTGAGTAGGTGTCATTCTATTCTGGGGGGTGGGGTGGGGCAG
GACAGCAAGGGGGAGGATTGGGAAGACAATAGCAGGCATGCTGGGGATGCGGTGGGCTCTATGGCTTCTG
AGGCGGAAAGAACCAGCTGGGGCTCGATACCGTCGACCTCTAGCTAGAGCTTGGCGTAATCATGGTCATA
GCTGTTTCCTGTGTGAAATTGTTATCCGCTCACAATTCCACACAACATACGAGCCGGAAGCATAAAGTGT
AAAGCCTAGGGTGCCTAATGAGTGAGCTAACTCACATTAATTGCGTTGCGCTCACTGCCCGCTTTCCAGT
CGGGAAACCTGTCGTGCCAGCTGCATTAATGAATCGGCCAACGCGCGGGGAGAGGCGGTTTGCGTATTGG
GCGCTCTTCCGCTTCCTCGCTCACTGACTCGCTGCGCTCGGTCGTTCGGCTGCGGCGAGCGGTATCAGCT
CACTCAAAGGCGGTAATACGGTTATCCACAGAATCAGGGGATAACGCAGGAAAGAACATGTGAGCAAAAG
GCCAGCAAAAGGCCAGGAACCGTAAAAAGGCCGCGTTGCTGGCGTTTTTCCATAGGCTCCGCCCCCCTGA
CGAGCATCACAAAAATCGACGCTCAAGTCAGAGGTGGCGAAACCCGACAGGACTATAAAGATACCAGGCG
TTTCCCCCTGGAAGCTCCCTCGTGCGCTCTCCTGTTCCGACCCTGCCGCTTACCGGATACCTGTCCGCCT
TTCTCCCTTCGGGAAGCGTGGCGCTTTCTCATAGCTCACGCTGTAGGTATCTCAGTTCGGTGTAGGTCGT
TCGCTCCAAGCTGGGCTGTGTGCACGAACCCCCCGTTCAGCCCGACCGCTGCGCCTTATCCGGTAACTAT
CGTCTTGAGTCCAACCCGGTAAGACACGACTTATCGCCACTGGCAGCAGCCACTGGTAACAGGATTAGCA
GAGCGAGGTATGTAGGCGGTGCTACAGAGTTCTTGAAGTGGTGGCCTAACTACGGCTACACTAGAAGAAC
AGTATTTGGTATCTGCGCTCTGCTGAAGCCAGTTACCTTCGGAAAAAGAGTTGGTAGCTCTTGATCCGGC
AAACAAACCACCGCTGGTAGCGGTGGTTTTTTTGTTTGCAAGCAGCAGATTACGCGCAGAAAAAAAGGAT
CTCAA
Features (pLannotate 1.2.2; 14 found; start..end, strand, type, name):
    171..1031    -  CDS            AmpR: β-lactamase; bla; confers resistance to ampicillin, carbenicillin, and related antibiotics
   1032..1136    -  promoter       AmpR promoter: bla
   1207..1251    -  misc_feature   bom (fragment): basis of mobility region from pBR322
   1482..1785    +  enhancer       CMV enhancer: human cytomegalovirus immediate early enhancer
   1786..1989    +  promoter       CMV promoter: human cytomegalovirus (CMV) immediate early promoter
   2031..2049    +  promoter       T7 promoter: promoter for bacteriophage T7 RNA polymerase
   4670..4894    +  polyA_signal   bGH poly(A) signal: bovine growth hormone polyadenylation signal
   4898..4919    +  promoter       SV40 promoter (fragment): SV40 enhancer and early promoter
   4924..4940    +  misc_feature   MCS (fragment): pBluescript multiple cloning site
   4989..5005    -  protein_bind   lac operator: The lac repressor binds to the lac operator to inhibit transcription in E. coli. This inhibition can be relieved by adding lactose or isopropyl-β-D-thiogalactopyranoside (IPTG). lac repressor encoded by lacI
   5013..5043    -  promoter       lac promoter: promoter for the E. coli lac operon
   5058..5079    -  protein_bind   CAP binding site: CAP binding activates transcription in the presence of cAMP. E. coli catabolite activator protein
   5092..5184    -  CDS            lacI (fragment): lac repressor; lacI; The lac repressor binds to the lac operator to inhibit transcription in E. coli. This inhibition can be relieved by adding lactose or isopropyl-β-D-thiogalactopyranoside (IPTG).
   5367..5955    -  rep_origin     ori: high-copy-number ColE1/pMB1/pBR322/pUC origin of replication
