[The description below was written by a language model from this plasmid's Addgene catalogue record and pLannotate feature annotations shown in this document.]
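Description:
pCMV-evoCAST-evoTnsAB is a 5,955 nt mammalian expression plasmid built on a pCMV backbone. It is propagated in E. coli through a high-copy ColE1/pBR322-family origin and selected with ampicillin via the β-lactamase gene and its native promoter. The remaining bacterial elements picked up by annotation are backbone remnants with no evident role in the payload: a bom fragment, a lac promoter/operator with its CAP binding site, a short lacI fragment, an MCS fragment and a small SV40 promoter fragment. No mammalian selection marker is annotated, which fits a design meant for transient transfection.

The expression cassette consists of the human cytomegalovirus immediate-early enhancer and promoter, followed by a T7 promoter that could support in vitro transcription, and ends in the bovine growth hormone polyadenylation signal. The roughly 2.6 kb interval between the T7 promoter and the poly(A) signal is not annotated by the automated feature caller, but its position matches the catalogued insert, evoPseTnsAB, listed as a synthetic sequence. The name suggests a laboratory-evolved form of the TnsA and TnsB transposase components of a CRISPR-associated transposase (CAST). However, the record does not say whether these are fused, what mutations they carry, or whether tags or nuclear localisation signals are present.

The associated publication describes programmable gene insertion in human cells with an evolved CAST system. This plasmid therefore most likely supplies the evolved transposase component in human cells. Such systems generally also need other CAST proteins, a guide RNA and a donor, which would presumably come from companion constructs not described here.
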