Addgene plasmid #234729: pCMV-evoCAST-evoTnsAB
Depositing lab: David Liu. Publication: Programmable gene insertion in human cells with a laboratory-evolved CRISPR-associated transposase. Witte IP, Lampe GD, Eitzinger S, Miller SM, Berrios KN, McElroy AN, King RT, Stringham OG, Gelsinger DR, Vo PLH, Chen AT, Tolar J, Osborn MJ, Sternberg SH, Liu DR. Science. 2025 May 15;388(6748):eadt5199. doi: 10.1126/science.adt5199. Epub 2025 May 15. PubMed 40373119.
Backbone
  Vector backbone: pCMV with a BR322 origin
  Vector type: Mammalian Expression
Growth in bacteria
  Bacterial resistance: Ampicillin, 100 μg/mL
  Growth temperature: 37°C
  Growth strain: DH5alpha
  Copy number: High Copy
Gene/Insert
  Gene/Insert name: evoPseTnsAB
  Species: Synthetic
  Cloning method: Other
Terms and licenses: Academic/Nonprofit Terms; Industry Terms: Not Available to Industry
How to cite: pCMV-evoCAST-evoTnsAB was a gift from David Liu (Addgene plasmid # 234729 ; http://n2t.net/addgene:234729 ; RRID:Addgene_234729)
